Addgene plasmid #19348: pFA6a-hphMX6-P3nmt1-3FLAG
Depositing lab: Eishi Noguchi. Depositing organization: Drexel University. Publication: A vector system for genomic FLAG epitope-tagging in Schizosaccharomyces pombe. Noguchi C, Garabedian MV, Malik M, Noguchi E. Biotechnol J. 2008 Oct;3(9-10):1280-5. doi: 10.1002/biot.200800140. PubMed 18729046.
Backbone
  Vector backbone: pFA6a-kanMX6-P3nmt1-3FLAG
  Backbone size w/o insert (bp): 4000
  Vector type: Yeast Expression
  Selectable markers: Hygromycin
Growth in bacteria
  Bacterial resistance: Ampicillin, 100 μg/mL
  Growth temperature: 37°C
  Growth strain: DH5alpha
  Copy number: Unknown
Gene/Insert
  Gene/Insert name: hphMX6
  Species: E. coli
  Insert size (bp): 1700
  Cloning method: Restriction Enzyme; 5′ cloning site BglII (unknown if destroyed); 3′ cloning site PmeI (unknown if destroyed)
  Sequencing primers: 5′ n/a
Terms and licenses: Academic/Nonprofit Terms; Industry Terms: Not Available to Industry
How to cite: pFA6a-hphMX6-P3nmt1-3FLAG was a gift from Eishi Noguchi (Addgene plasmid # 19348 ; http://n2t.net/addgene:19348 ; RRID:Addgene_19348)
