[The description below was written by a language model from this plasmid's Addgene catalogue record and pLannotate feature annotations shown in this document.]
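Description:
pFA6a-hphMX6-P3nmt1-3FLAG is a member of the pFA6a family of yeast tagging-module plasmids, built for genomic FLAG epitope tagging in the fission yeast Schizosaccharomyces pombe. It was derived from pFA6a-kanMX6-P3nmt1-3FLAG by replacing the kanMX6 marker with an hphMX6 cassette of about 1.7 kb, cloned between BglII and PmeI sites. In E. coli the 5.6 kb plasmid is maintained through a high-copy ColE1/pUC-type origin and selected with ampicillin via the β-lactamase gene. The feature table shows no yeast replication origin, consistent with use as a template or integration source rather than an episomal vector. SP6 and T7 promoters flank the module, and short bom, rop and lacI fragments are backbone remnants.

The functional module has two divergently oriented parts. The hphMX6 cassette, on the reverse strand, carries the E. coli hygromycin phosphotransferase gene in a yeast expression context and confers hygromycin resistance on transformants. Next to it, on the forward strand, sits the wild-type S. pombe nmt1 promoter (the full-strength "P3" version), which gives strong expression that is repressed by thiamine. It is followed by sequence annotated as FLAG and 3xFLAG fragments, which together presumably make up the triple FLAG tag, and then by the S. cerevisiae ADH1 terminator.

With the marker, promoter and tag in this order, the layout suits N-terminal tagging. Integrating the marker–promoter–tag portion immediately upstream of a chromosomal open reading frame would place the gene under nmt1 control and fuse 3xFLAG to its amino terminus. The protein could then be detected or immunoprecipitated with anti-FLAG antibodies and its level adjusted with thiamine. The hygromycin marker allows combination with kanMX-marked alleles in the same strain.
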