Features (pLannotate 1.2.2; 13 found; start..end, strand, type, name):
      1..19      -  promoter       SP6 promoter: promoter for bacteriophage SP6 RNA polymerase
     82..133     -  misc_feature   bom (fragment): basis of mobility region from pBR322
    235..270     -  CDS            rop (fragment): Rop protein, which maintains plasmids at low copy number; rop
    365..469     +  promoter       AmpR promoter: bla
    470..1330    +  CDS            AmpR: β-lactamase; bla; confers resistance to ampicillin, carbenicillin, and related antibiotics
   1501..2089    +  rep_origin     ori: high-copy-number ColE1/pMB1/pBR322/pUC origin of replication
   2272..2325    +  CDS            lacI (fragment): lac repressor; lacI; The lac repressor binds to the lac operator to inhibit transcription in E. coli. This inhibition can be relieved by adding lactose or isopropyl-β-D-thiogalactopyranoside (IPTG).
   2347..2365    +  promoter       T7 promoter: promoter for bacteriophage T7 RNA polymerase
   2470..4045    -  gene           hphMX6: yeast selectable marker conferring hygromycin resistance
   4090..5255    +  promoter       nmt1 promoter: wild-type nmt1 promoter from Schizosaccharomyces pombe, conferring strong thiamine-repressible expression
   5276..5296    +  CDS            FLAG (fragment): FLAG® epitope tag, followed by an enterokinase cleavage site
   5297..5340    +  CDS            3xFLAG (fragment): three tandem FLAG® epitope tags
   5368..5555    +  terminator     ADH1 terminator: S. cerevisiae ADH1; transcription terminator for the S. cerevisiae alcohol dehydrogenase 1 (ADH1) gene
>Addgene plasmid #19348 | pFA6a-hphMX6-P3nmt1-3FLAG | depositor full sequence | sequence record 9003 | Author sequence
TCTATAGTGTCACCTAAATCGTATGTGTATGATACATAAGGTTATGTATTAATTGTAGCCGCGTTCTAAC
GACAATATGTCCATATGGTGCACTCTCAGTACAATCTGCTCTGATGCCGCATAGTTAAGCCAGCCCCGAC
ACCCGCCAACACCCGCTGACGCGCCCTGACGGGCTTGTCTGCTCCCGGCATCCGCTTACAGACAAGCTGT
GACCGTCTCCGGGAGCTGCATGTGTCAGAGGTTTTCACCGTCATCACCGAAACGCGCGAGACGAAAGGGC
CTCGTGATACGCCTATTTTTATAGGTTAATGTCATGATAATAATGGTTTCTTAGACGTCAGGTGGCACTT
TTCGGGGAAATGTGCGCGGAACCCCTATTTGTTTATTTTTCTAAATACATTCAAATATGTATCCGCTCAT
GAGACAATAACCCTGATAAATGCTTCAATAATATTGAAAAAGGAAGAGTATGAGTATTCAACATTTCCGT
GTCGCCCTTATTCCCTTTTTTGCGGCATTTTGCCTTCCTGTTTTTGCTCACCCAGAAACGCTGGTGAAAG
TAAAAGATGCTGAAGATCAGTTGGGTGCACGAGTGGGTTACATCGAACTGGATCTCAACAGCGGTAAGAT
CCTTGAGAGTTTTCGCCCCGAAGAACGTTTTCCAATGATGAGCACTTTTAAAGTTCTGCTATGTGGCGCG
GTATTATCCCGTATTGACGCCGGGCAAGAGCAACTCGGTCGCCGCATACACTATTCTCAGAATGACTTGG
TTGAGTACTCACCAGTCACAGAAAAGCATCTTACGGATGGCATGACAGTAAGAGAATTATGCAGTGCTGC
CATAACCATGAGTGATAACACTGCGGCCAACTTACTTCTGACAACGATCGGAGGACCGAAGGAGCTAACC
GCTTTTTTGCACAACATGGGGGATCATGTAACTCGCCTTGATCGTTGGGAACCGGAGCTGAATGAAGCCA
TACCAAACGACGAGCGTGACACCACGATGCCTGTAGCAATGGCAACAACGTTGCGCAAACTATTAACTGG
CGAACTACTTACTCTAGCTTCCCGGCAACAATTAATAGACTGGATGGAGGCGGATAAAGTTGCAGGACCA
CTTCTGCGCTCGGCCCTTCCGGCTGGCTGGTTTATTGCTGATAAATCTGGAGCCGGTGAGCGTGGGTCTC
GCGGTATCATTGCAGCACTGGGGCCAGATGGTAAGCCCTCCCGTATCGTAGTTATCTACACGACGGGGAG
TCAGGCAACTATGGATGAACGAAATAGACAGATCGCTGAGATAGGTGCCTCACTGATTAAGCATTGGTAA
CTGTCAGACCAAGTTTACTCATATATACTTTAGATTGATTTAAAACTTCATTTTTAATTTAAAAGGATCT
AGGTGAAGATCCTTTTTGATAATCTCATGACCAAAATCCCTTAACGTGAGTTTTCGTTCCACTGAGCGTC
AGACCCCGTAGAAAAGATCAAAGGATCTTCTTGAGATCCTTTTTTTCTGCGCGTAATCTGCTGCTTGCAA
ACAAAAAAACCACCGCTACCAGCGGTGGTTTGTTTGCCGGATCAAGAGCTACCAACTCTTTTTCCGAAGG
TAACTGGCTTCAGCAGAGCGCAGATACCAAATACTGTCCTTCTAGTGTAGCCGTAGTTAGGCCACCACTT
CAAGAACTCTGTAGCACCGCCTACATACCTCGCTCTGCTAATCCTGTTACCAGTGGCTGCTGCCAGTGGC
GATAAGTCGTGTCTTACCGGGTTGGACTCAAGACGATAGTTACCGGATAAGGCGCAGCGGTCGGGCTGAA
CGGGGGGTTCGTGCACACAGCCCAGCTTGGAGCGAACGACCTACACCGAACTGAGATACCTACAGCGTGA
GCATTGAGAAAGCGCCACGCTTCCCGAAGGGAGAAAGGCGGACAGGTATCCGGTAAGCGGCAGGGTCGGA
ACAGGAGAGCGCACGAGGGAGCTTCCAGGGGGAAACGCCTGGTATCTTTATAGTCCTGTCGGGTTTCGCC
ACCTCTGACTTGAGCGTCGATTTTTGTGATGCTCGTCAGGGGGGCGGAGCCTATGGAAAAACGCCAGCAA
CGCGGCCTTTTTACGGTTCCTGGCCTTTTGCTGGCCTTTTGCTCACATGTTCTTTCCTGCGTTATCCCCT
GATTCTGTGGATAACCGTATTACCGCCTTTGAGTGAGCTGATACCGCTCGCCGCAGCCGAACGACCGAGC
GCAGCGAGTCAGTGAGCGAGGAAGCGGAAGAGCGCCCAATACGCAAACCGCCTCTCCCCGCGCGTTGGCC
GATTCATTAATGCAGGTTAACCTGGCTTATCGAAATTAATACGACTCACTATAGGGAGACCGGCAGATCC
GCGGCCGCATAGGCCACTAGTGGATCTGATATCATCGATGAATTCGAGCTCGTTTAAACTGGATGGCGGC
GTTAGTATCGAATCGACAGCAGTATAGCGACCAGCATTCACATACGATTGACGCATGATATTACTTTCTG
CGCACTTAACTTCGCATCTGGGCAGATGATGTCGAGGCGAAAAAAAATATAAATCACGCTAACATTTGAT
TAAAATAGAACAACTACAATATAAAAAAACTATACAAATGACAAGTTCTTGAAAACAAGAATCTTTTTAT
TGTCAGTACTGATTATTCCTTTGCCCTCGGACGAGTGCTGGGGCGTCGGTTTCCACTATCGGCGAGTACT
TCTACACAGCCATCGGTCCAGACGGCCGCGCTTCTGCGGGCGATTTGTGTACGCCCGACAGTCCCGGCTC
CGGATCGGACGATTGCGTCGCATCGACCCTGCGCCCAAGCTGCATCATCGAAATTGCCGTCAACCAAGCT
CTGATAGAGTTGGTCAAGACCAATGCGGAGCATATACGCCCGGAGCCGCGGCGATCCTGCAAGCTCCGGA
TGCCTCCGCTCGAAGTAGCGCGTCTGCTGCTCCATACAAGCCAACCACGGCCTCCAGAAGAAGATGTTGG
CGACCTCGTATTGGGAATCCCCGAACATCGCCTCGCTCCAGTCAATGACCGCTGTTATGCGGCCATTGTC
CGTCAGGACATTGTTGGAGCCGAAATCCGCGTGCACGAGGTGCCGGACTTCGGGGCAGTCCTCGGCCCAA
AGCATCAGCTCATCGAGAGCCTGCGCGACGGACGCACTGACGGTGTCGTCCATCACAGTTTGCCAGTGAT
ACACATGGGGATCAGCAATCGCGCATATGAAATCACGCCATGTAGTGTATTGACCGATTCCTTGCGGTCC
GAATGGGCCGAACCCGCTCGTCTGGCTAAGATCGGCCGCAGCGATCGCATCCATGGCCTCCGCGACCGGC
TGCAGAACAGCGGGCAGTTCGGTTTCAGGCAGGTCTTGCAACGTGACACCCTGTGCACGGCGGGAGATGC
AATAGGTCAGGCTCTCGCTGAATTCCCCAATGTCAAGCACTTCCGGAATCGGGAGCGCGGCCGATGCAAA
GTGCCGATAAACATAACGATCTTTGTAGAAACCATCGGCGCAGCTATTTACCCGCAGGACATATCCACGC
CCTCCTACATCGAAGCTGAAAGCACGAGATTCTTCGCCCTCCGAGAGCTGCATCAGGTCGGAGACGCTGT
CGAACTTTTCGATCAGAAACTTCTCGACAGACGTCGCGGTGAGTTCAGGCTTTTTACCCATGGTTGTTTA
TGTTCGGATGTGATGTGAGAACTGTATCCTAGCAAGATTTTAAAAGGAAGTATATGAAAGAAGAACCTCA
GTGGCAAATCCTAACCTTTTATATTTCTCTACAGGGGCGCGGCGTGGGGACAATTCAACGCGTCTGTGAG
GGGAGCGTTTCCCTGCTCGCAGGTCTGCAGCGAGGAGCCGTAATTTTTGCTTCGCGCCGTGCGGCCATCA
AAATGTATGGATGCAAATGATTATACATGGGGATGTATGGGCTAAATGTACGGGCGACAGTCACATCATG
CCCCTGAGCTGCGCACGTCAAGACTGTCAAGGAGGGTATTCTGGGCCTCCATGTCGCTGGCCGGGTGACC
CGGCGGGGACGAGGCAAGCTAAACAGATCTCGCCATAAAAGACAGAATAAGTCATCAGCGGTTGTTTCAT
TTCCTATATTTTTTTTTTATTTTTTTATTTTTTAATAAGGGAAAATTTAACGTCTAAGGATACAGAAGAT
TGTTAGCACATTAAAGTAATAAAGGCTTAAGTAGTAAGTGCCTTAGCATGTTATTGTATTTCAAAGGACA
TAATCTAAAATAATAACAATATCATTTCTCACAAGTTATTCAATTTTCTTTTTTTTTTCTAATAATATCA
AGAATGTATTATTTGTTTGACATAAGTCAACTAATTTATTTAATATGCTGGATTAATCTTGCAGACATGT
AAATTAACAAGTTTTAGTCAAATAACGTTGAAGTTTCAATGAACTCAAATAATTTCTCTTTTTTTTTATA
TAACCATATATGTCTAATCTGATTTATATTTTCCGCAGGATCAACTGAAGTTATGACATTTGGATTGGAT
CACTTATAACCTTGGTCGCCAAATAATACAAAAATCAGCGTTATAAAACAAAGAAGGTTTTTGTTAAGAA
ATTAATCCTCTTTCTTGATAAGAAAGTTGAACCGAAATTGCAGATACTGATATATGAAAATAATACCCAC
AATTTTGGGAATAGCGCAAGCCTCAATTTAAACAATAGGTGAGGACACATGATAATGACCTCAATGATTG
TTAGAAGAAAAGAGCCTCATTACAAAATCGAAAAATGAATGGTTGGGTACAAGTTTCCAAAACATGGTAA
AGTGGACTTTGCGTATGAGACGTAAATAGAAAAAAACACTTGTTATATGTTTTCTAGAATTATTGTTGTC
TCTTTATGGTTGGATGATGCAAAATAGTAATTTCGGTTAGTTGCTGTAAAACACCACGAGACAAATAGAT
ATGGATATTTATTAAATCAGGAAAAACGTAACTCTCGGCTACTGGATGGTTCAGTCACCCAACGATTACT
GGGGAGAGAAAACAGGGCAAAAGCAAAGCTTAAAGGAATCCGATTGTCATTCGGCAATGTGCAGCGAAAC
TAAAAACCGGATAATGGACCTGTTAATCGAAACATTGAAGATATATAAAGGAAGAGGAATCCTGGCATAT
CATCAATTGAATAAGTTGAATTAATTATTTCAATCTCATTCTCACTTTCTGACTTATAGTCGCTTTGTTA
AATCATGTCTTTAATTAATATGGACTACAAGGACGACGATGACAAGGATTACAAAGATGACGACGATAAG
GACTATAAGGACGATGATGATAAATAGGGCGCGCCACTTCTAAATAAGCGAATTTCTTATGATTTATGAT
TTTTATTATTAAATAAGTTATAAAAAAAATAAGTGTATACAAATTTTAAAGTGACTCTTAGGTTTTAAAA
CGAAAATTCTTATTCTTGAGTAACTCTTTCCTGTAGGTCAGGTTGCTTTCTCAGGTATAGTATGAGGTCG
CTCTTATTGACCACACCTCTACCGGCAGATCCGCTAGGGATAACAGGGTAATATAGATCCGTCGACCTGC
AGCGTACGAAGCTTCAGCTGGCGGCCGCGT
