>Addgene plasmid #19348 | pFA6a-hphMX6-P3nmt1-3FLAG | addgene partial sequence | sequence record 25109 | T7 5'-TAATACGACTCACTATAGGG-3'
CGGGCGCATGGCNCTAGTGGATCTGATATCATCGATGAATTCGAGCTCGTTTAAACTGGATGGCGGCGTT
AGTATCGAATCGACAGCAGTATAGCGACCAGCATTCACATACGATTGACGCATGATATTACTTTCTGCGC
ACTTAACTTCGCATCTGGGCAGATGATGTCGAGGCGAAAAAAAATATAAATCACGCTAACATTTGATTAA
AATAGAACAACTACAATATAAAAAAACTATACAAATGACAAGTTCTTGAAAACAAGAATCTTTTTATTGT
CAGTACTGATTATTCCTTTGCCCTCGGACGAGTGCTGGGGCGTCGGTTTCCACTATCGGCGAGTACTTCT
ACACAGCCATCGGTCCAGACGGCCGCGCTTCTGCGGGCGATTTGTGTACGCCCGACAGTCCCGGCTCCGG
ATCGGACGATTGCGTCGCATCGACCCTGCGCCCAAGCTGCATCATCGAAATTGCCGTCAACCAAGCTCTG
ATAGAGTTGGTCAAGACCAATGCGGAGCATATACGCCCGGAGCCGCGGCGATCCTGCAAGCTCCGGATGC
CTCCGCTCGAAGTAGCGCGTCTGCTGCTCCATACAAGCCAACCACGGCCTCCAGAAGAAGATGTTGGCGA
CCTCGTATTGGGAATCCCCGAACATCGCCTCGCTCCAGTCAATGACCGCTGTTATGCGGCCATTGTCCGT
CAGGACATTGTTGGAGCCGAAATCCGCGTGCACGAGGTGCCGGACTTCGGGGGCAGTCCTCGGCCCAAAG
CATCAGCTCATCGANGCCTGNGCGAA
